>Addgene plasmid #121854 | KN206: pMVP/eCFP-DEST | addgene full sequence | sequence record 237473 | Addgene NGS Result
GTGGCACTTTTCGGGGAAATGTGCGCGGAACCCCTATTTGTTTATTTTTCTAAATACATTCAAATATGTA
TCCGCTCATGAGACAATAACCCTGATAAATGCTTCAATAATATTGAAAAAGGAAGAGTATGAGTATTCAA
CATTTCCGTGTCGCCCTTATTCCCTTTTTTGCGGCATTTTGCCTTCCTGTTTTTGCTCACCCAGAAACGC
TGGTGAAAGTAAAAGATGCTGAAGATCAGTTGGGTGCACGAGTGGGTTACATCGAACTGGATCTCAACAG
CGGTAAGATCCTTGAGAGTTTTCGCCCCGAAGAACGTTTTCCAATGATGAGCACTTTTAAAGTTCTGCTA
TGTGGCGCGGTATTATCCCGTATTGACGCCGGGCAAGAGCAACTCGGTCGCCGCATACACTATTCTCAGA
ATGACTTGGTTGAGTACTCACCAGTCACAGAAAAGCATCTTACGGATGGCATGACAGTAAGAGAATTATG
CAGTGCTGCCATAACCATGAGTGATAACACTGCGGCCAACTTACTTCTGACAACGATCGGAGGACCGAAG
GAGCTAACCGCTTTTTTGCACAACATGGGGGATCATGTAACTCGCCTTGATCGTTGGGAACCGGAGCTGA
ATGAAGCCATACCAAACGACGAGCGTGACACCACGATGCCTGTAGCAATGGCAACAACGTTGCGCAAACT
ATTAACTGGCGAACTACTTACTCTAGCTTCCCGGCAACAATTAATAGACTGGATGGAGGCGGATAAAGTT
GCAGGACCACTTCTGCGCTCGGCCCTTCCGGCTGGCTGGTTTATTGCTGATAAATCTGGAGCCGGTGAGC
GTGGGTCTCGCGGTATCATTGCAGCACTGGGGCCAGATGGTAAGCCCTCCCGTATCGTAGTTATCTACAC
GACGGGGAGTCAGGCAACTATGGATGAACGAAATAGACAGATCGCTGAGATAGGTGCCTCACTGATTAAG
CATTGGTAACTGTCAGACCAAGTTTACTCATATATACTTTAGATTGATTTAAAACTTCATTTTTAATTTA
AAAGGATCTAGGTGAAGATCCTTTTTGATAATCTCATGACCAAAATCCCTTAACGTGAGTTTTCGTTCCA
CTGAGCGTCAGACCCCGTAGAAAAGATCAAAGGATCTTCTTGAGATCCTTTTTTTCTGCGCGTAATCTGC
TGCTTGCAAACAAAAAAACCACCGCTACCAGCGGTGGTTTGTTTGCCGGATCAAGAGCTACCAACTCTTT
TTCCGAAGGTAACTGGCTTCAGCAGAGCGCAGATACCAAATACTGTTCTTCTAGTGTAGCCGTAGTTAGG
CCACCACTTCAAGAACTCTGTAGCACCGCCTACATACCTCGCTCTGCTAATCCTGTTACCAGTGGCTGCT
GCCAGTGGCGATAAGTCGTGTCTTACCGGGTTGGACTCAAGACGATAGTTACCGGATAAGGCGCAGCGGT
CGGGCTGAACGGGGGGTTCGTGCACACAGCCCAGCTTGGAGCGAACGACCTACACCGAACTGAGATACCT
ACAGCGTGAGCTATGAGAAAGCGCCACGCTTCCCGAAGGGAGAAAGGCGGACAGGTATCCGGTAAGCGGC
AGGGTCGGAACAGGAGAGCGCACGAGGGAGCTTCCAGGGGGAAACGCCTGGTATCTTTATAGTCCTGTCG
GGTTTCGCCACCTCTGACTTGAGCGTCGATTTTTGTGATGCTCGTCAGGGGGGCGGAGCCTATGGAAAAA
CGCCAGCAACGCGGCCTTTTTACGGTTCCTGGCCTTTTGCTGGCCTTTTGCTCACATGTTCTTTCCTGCG
TTATCCCCTGATTCTGTGGATAACCGTATTACCGCCTTTGAGTGAGCTGATACCGCTCGCCGCAGCCGAA
CGACCGAGCGCAGCGAGTCAGTGAGCGAGGAAGCTGTAAAACGACGGCCAGTAGCTCCACCGCGGTGGCG
GCCGCTCTAGAACTAGTGGATCCCCCGGGCTGCAGGAATTCGATATCACAAGTTTGTACAAAAAAGCTGA
ACGAGAAACGTAAAATGATATAAATATCAATATATTAAATTAGATTTTGCATAAAAAACAGACTACATAA
TACTGTAAAACACAACATATCCAGTCACTATGGCGGCCGCATTAGGCACCCCAGGCTTTACACTTTATGC
TTCCGGCTCGTATAATGTGTGGATTTTGAGTTAGGATCCGTCGAGATTTTCAGGAGCTAAGGAAGCTAAA
ATGGAGAAAAAAATCACTGGATATACCACCGTTGATATATCCCAATGGCATCGTAAAGAACATTTTGAGG
CATTTCAGTCAGTTGCTCAATGTACCTATAACCAGACCGTTCAGCTGGATATTACGGCCTTTTTAAAGAC
CGTAAAGAAAAATAAGCACAAGTTTTATCCGGCCTTTATTCACATTCTTGCCCGCCTGATGAATGCTCAT
CCGGAATTCCGTATGGCAATGAAAGACGGTGAGCTGGTGATATGGGATAGTGTTCACCCTTGTTACACCG
TTTTCCATGAGCAAACTGAAACGTTTTCATCGCTCTGGAGTGAATACCACGACGATTTCCGGCAGTTTCT
ACACATATATTCGCAAGATGTGGCGTGTTACGGTGAAAACCTGGCCTATTTCCCTAAAGGGTTTATTGAG
AATATGTTTTTCGTCTCAGCCAATCCCTGGGTGAGTTTCACCAGTTTTGATTTAAACGTGGCCAATATGG
ACAACTTCTTCGCCCCCGTTTTCACCATGGGCAAATATTATACGCAAGGCGACAAGGTGCTGATGCCGCT
GGCGATTCAGGTTCATCATGCCGTTTGTGATGGCTTCCATGTCGGCAGAATGCTTAATGAATTACAACAG
TACTGCGATGAGTGGCAGGGCGGGGCGTAAACGCGTGGATCCGGCTTACTAAAAGCCAGATAACAGTATG
CGTATTTGCGCGCTGATTTTTGCGGTATAAGAATATATACTGATATGTATACCCGAAGTATGTCAAAAAG
AGGTATGCTATGAAGCAGCGTATTACAGTGACAGTTGACAGCGACAGCTATCAGTTGCTCAAGGCATATA
TGATGTCAATATCTCCGGTCTGGTAAGCACAACCATGCAGAATGAAGCCCGTCGTCTGCGTGCCGAACGC
TGGAAAGCGGAAAATCAGGAAGGGATGGCTGAGGTCGCCCGGTTTATTGAAATGAACGGCTCTTTTGCTG
ACGAGAACAGGGGCTGGTGAAATGCAGTTTAAGGTTTACACCTATAAAAGAGAGAGCCGTTATCGTCTGT
TTGTGGATGTACAGAGTGATATTATTGACACGCCCGGGCGACGGATGGTGATCCCCCTGGCCAGTGCACG
TCTGCTGTCAGATAAAGTCTCCCGTGAACTTTACCCGGTGGTGCATATCGGGGATGAAAGCTGGCGCATG
ATGACCACCGATATGGCCAGTGTGCCGGTCTCCGTTATCGGGGAAGAAGTGGCTGATCTCAGCCACCGCG
AAAATGACATCAAAAACGCCATTAACCTGATGTTCTGGGGAATATAAATGTCAGGCTCCCTTATACACAG
CCAGTCTGCAGGTCGACCATAGTGACTGGATATGTTGTGTTTTACAGTATTATGTAGTCTGTTTTTTATG
CAAAATCTAATTTAATATATTGATATTTATATCATTTTACGTTTCTCGTTCAGCTTTCTTGTACAAAGTG
GTGATATCAAGCTTATCGATACCGTCGACCTCGACATGGTCATAGCTGTTGACGGTGTGGAAAGTCCCCA
GGCTCCCCAGCAGGCAGAAGTATGCAAAGCATGCATCTCAATTAGTCAGCAACCAGGTGTGGAAAGTCCC
CAGGCTCCCCAGCAGGCAGAAGTATGCAAAGCATGCATCTCAATTAGTCAGCAACCATAGTCCCGCCCCT
AACTCCGCCCATCCCGCCCCTAACTCCGCCCAGTTCCGCCCATTCTCCGCCCCATGGCTGACTAATTTTT
TTTATTTATGCAGAGGCCGAGGCCGCCTCTGCCTCTGAGCTATTCCAGAAGTAGTGAGGAGGCTTTTTTG
GAGGCCTAGGCTTTTGCAAAAAGCTCCCGGGAGCTTGTATATCCATTTTCGGATCTGATCAGCACGTGTT
GACAATTAATCATCGGCATAGTATATCGGCATAGTATAATACGACAAGGTGAGGAACTAAACCATGGTGA
GCAAGGGCGAGGAGCTGTTCACCGGGGTGGTGCCCATCCTGGTCGAGCTGGACGGCGACGTAAACGGCCA
CAAGTTCAGCGTGTCCGGCGAGGGCGAGGGCGATGCCACCTACGGCAAGCTGACCCTGAAGTTCATCTGC
ACCACCGGCAAGCTGCCCGTGCCCTGGCCCACCCTCGTGACCACCCTGACCTGGGGCGTGCAGTGCTTCA
GCCGCTACCCCGACCACATGAAGCAGCACGACTTCTTCAAGTCCGCCATGCCCGAAGGCTACGTCCAGGA
GCGCACCATCTTCTTCAAGGACGACGGCAACTACAAGACCCGCGCCGAGGTGAAGTTCGAGGGCGACACC
CTGGTGAACCGCATCGAGCTGAAGGGCATCGACTTCAAGGAGGACGGCAACATCCTGGGGCACAAGCTGG
AGTACAACTACATCAGCCACAACGTCTATATCACCGCCGACAAGCAGAAGAACGGCATCAAGGCCAACTT
CAAGATCCGCCACAACATCGAGGACGGCAGCGTGCAGCTCGCCGACCACTACCAGCAGAACACCCCCATC
GGCGACGGCCCCGTGCTGCTGCCCGACAACCACTACCTGAGCACCCAGTCCGCCCTGAGCAAAGACCCCA
ACGAGAAGCGCGATCACATGGTCCTGCTGGAGTTCGTGACCGCCGCCGGGATCACTCTCGGCATGGACGA
GCTGTACAAGTAACGTACCGGTTAGTAATGAGTTTAAACGGGGGAGGCTAACTGAAACACGGAAGGAGAC
AATACCGGAAGGAACCCGCGCTATGACGGCAATAAAAAGACAGAATAAAACGCACGGGTGTTGGGTCGTT
TGTTCATAAACGCGGGGTTCGGTCCCAGGGCTGGCACTCTGTCGATACCCCACCGAGACCCCATTGGGGC
CAATACGCCCGCGTTTCTTCCTTTTCCCCACCCCACCCCCCAAGTTCGGGTGAAGGCCCAGGGCTCGCAG
CCAACGTCGGGGCGGCAGGCCCTGCCATAGCAGATCCGGTTAAATCAAAAGAATAGACCGAGATAGGGT
[37 nt withheld, positions 5250-5286]
AAAGAACGTGGACTCCAACGTCAAAGG
[49 nt withheld, positions 5314-5362]
T
[91 nt withheld, positions 5364-5454]
G
[124 nt withheld, positions 5456-5579]
CAG
Features (pLannotate 1.2.2; 19 found; start..end, strand, type, name):
     24..128     +  promoter       AmpR promoter: bla
    129..989     +  CDS            AmpR: β-lactamase; bla; confers resistance to ampicillin, carbenicillin, and related antibiotics
   1160..1748    +  rep_origin     ori: high-copy-number ColE1/pMB1/pBR322/pUC origin of replication
   1925..1942    -  CDS            lacZα (fragment): LacZα fragment of β-galactosidase; lacZ fragment
   1943..2008    +  misc_feature   MCS (fragment): pBluescript multiple cloning site
   2008..2132    +  protein_bind   attR1: mutant version of attR; recombination site for the Gateway® LR reaction LR Clonase™
   2157..2187    +  promoter       lac UV5 promoter: E. coli lac promoter with an "up" mutation
   2211..2240    +  promoter       cat promoter (fragment): promoter of the E. coli cat gene encoding chloramphenicol acetyltransferase
   2241..2900    +  CDS            CmR: chloramphenicol acetyltransferase; cat; confers resistance to chloramphenicol
   3079..3237    +  CDS            ccdA (fragment): CCDA_ECO57 - Also known as H, letA. Experimental evidence at protein level: Swiss-Prot protein existence level 1. Antitoxin component of a type II toxin-antitoxin (TA) system which inhibits the post-segregational killing (PSK) of plasmid-free cells, also referred to as a plasmid addiction system. Binds to and blocks the activity of CcdB; will also remove bound CcdB protein from the CcdB-GyrA complex by forming a CcdA-CcdB complex, a process termed rejuvenation. Functions as a transcriptional corepressor for the ccdAB operon, repression also requires CcdB (By similarity). From Escherichia coli
   3242..3544    +  CDS            ccdB: CCDB_ECOLI - Also known as G, letB, letD. Experimental evidence at protein level: Swiss-Prot protein existence level 1. Toxic component of a type II toxin-antitoxin (TA) system, functioning in plasmid maintainence. Responsible for the post- segregational killing (PSK) of plasmid-free cells, also referred to as a plasmid addiction system. Half-life of over 2 hours. Cell killing by CcdB is accompanied by filamentation, defects in chromosome and plasmid segregation, defects in cell division, formation of anucleate cells, decreased DNA synthesis and plasmid loss. Interferes with the activity of DN
   3588..3712    -  protein_bind   attR2: mutant version of attR; recombination site for the Gateway® LR reaction LR Clonase™
   3713..3744    +  misc_feature   MCS (fragment): pBluescript multiple cloning site
   3764..4080    +  promoter       SV40 promoter: SV40 enhancer and early promoter
   4128..4175    +  promoter       EM7 promoter: synthetic bacterial promoter&nbsp
   4194..4913    +  CDS            ECFP: enhanced CFP mammalian codon-optimized
   4997..5045    +  polyA_signal   HSV TK poly(A) signal: herpes simplex virus thymidine kinase polyadenylation signal (Cole and Stacy, 1985)
   5136..5152    -  polyA_signal   bGH poly(A) signal (fragment): bovine growth hormone polyadenylation signal
   5221..5579    -  rep_origin     f1 ori (sequence partly withheld): f1 bacteriophage origin of replication; arrow indicates direction of (+) strand synthesis
