[The description below was written by a language model from this plasmid's Addgene catalogue record and pLannotate feature annotations shown in this document.]
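Description:
KN206: pMVP/eCFP-DEST is an empty Gateway destination vector from the pMVP modular cloning platform, built on the JK104 backbone for plasmid-based mammalian expression. It is a high-copy plasmid carrying a ColE1/pUC-type origin and an ampicillin resistance gene (bla) with its own promoter, along with an f1 bacteriophage origin. Because the unrecombined vector also carries the Gateway selection cassette, it confers chloramphenicol resistance as well, and it must be propagated in a ccdB-tolerant E. coli strain.

The Gateway cassette, inserted by Gibson assembly, lies between attR1 and attR2 sites flanked by remnants of a pBluescript polylinker. It contains a chloramphenicol acetyltransferase gene with bacterial promoter elements, a ccdA fragment, and the ccdB toxin gene. In an LR recombination reaction the region between the attR sites is exchanged for the incoming entry-clone elements. Loss of ccdB then lets correct recombinants grow in standard strains, while unreacted vector is counter-selected. No mammalian promoter or complete polyadenylation signal is annotated next to the attR sites, only a short bGH poly(A) fragment elsewhere, so the regulatory parts for the transgene presumably come from the entry modules, although the record does not say this explicitly.

Downstream of attR2 is an independent marker cassette in which the SV40 enhancer/early promoter, followed by the bacterial EM7 promoter, drives ECFP, terminated by an HSV TK polyadenylation signal. This cyan fluorescent reporter serves as the vector's "selection" marker, allowing transfected mammalian cells to be identified or sorted by fluorescence rather than by drug resistance. The construct is intended as a recipient backbone for assembling custom transgene expression plasmids.
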