Addgene plasmid #121854: KN206: pMVP/eCFP-DEST
Purpose: (Empty Backbone) pMVP destination vector, empty expression vector backbone w/ eCFP selection cassette
Depositing lab: Christopher Newgard. Depositing organization: Duke University. Publication: Creation of versatile cloning platforms for transgene expression and dCas9-based epigenome editing. Haldeman JM, Conway AE, Arlotto ME, Slentz DH, Muoio DM, Becker TC, Newgard CB. Nucleic Acids Res. 2018 Dec 27. pii: 5264291. doi: 10.1093/nar/gky1286. PubMed 30590691.
Backbone
  Vector backbone: JK104
  Backbone manufacturer: Newgard Lab
  Backbone size (bp): 4127
  Vector type: Mammalian Expression ; pMVP Gateway Destination Vector
  Selectable markers: eCFP
Growth in bacteria
  Bacterial resistance: Chloramphenicol and Ampicillin, 25 & 100 μg/mL
  Growth temperature: 37°C
  Growth strain: ccdB Survival
  Copy number: High Copy
Gene/Insert
  Gene/Insert name: Gateway selection cassette (ccdb gene + Chlor resistance gene)
  Species: Synthetic
  Insert size (bp): 1455
  Cloning method: Gibson Cloning
Terms and licenses: Academic/Nonprofit Terms; Industry Terms: Not Available to Industry
How to cite: KN206: pMVP/eCFP-DEST was a gift from Christopher Newgard (Addgene plasmid # 121854 ; http://n2t.net/addgene:121854 ; RRID:Addgene_121854)
